>Addgene plasmid #48258 | PXNGW | addgene partial sequence | sequence record 81700 | 35S-promoter 5'-CTATCCTTCGCAAGACCCTTC-3'
TGAACGAGAAACGTAAAATGATATAAATATCAAGTATATTAAATTAGATTTTGCATAAAAAACAGACTAC
ATAATACTGTAAAACACAACATATCCAGTCACTATGGCGGCCCCTCGAGGGGCCGCATTAGGCACCCCAG
GCTTTACACTTTATGCTTCCGGCTCGTATAATGTGTGGATTTTGAGTTAGGATCCGTCGAGATTTTCAGG
AGCTAAGGAAGCTAAAATGGAGAAAAAAATCACTGGATATACCACCGTTGATATATCCCAATGGCATCGT
AAAGAACATTTTGAGGCATTTCAGTCAGTTGCTCAATGTACCTATAACCAGACCGTTCAGCTGGATATTA
CGGCCTTTTTAAAGACCGTAAAGAAAAATAAGCACAAGTTTTATCCGGCCTTTATTCACATTCTTGCCCG
CCTGATGAATGCTCATCCGGAATTCCGTATGGCAATGAAAGACGGTGAGCTGGTGATATGGGATAGTGTT
CACCCTTGTTACACCGTTTTCCATGAGCAAACTGCAACGTTTTTCATCGCTCTGGAGTGAATACCACGAC
GATTTCCGGCAGTTTCTACACATATATTCGCAAGATGTGGCGTGTTACGGTGAAAACCTGGCCTATTTCC
CTAAAGGGTTTATTGAGAATATGTTTTTCG
