>Addgene plasmid #48258 | PXNGW | addgene partial sequence | sequence record 98737 | 35S-promoter 5'-CTATCCTTCGCAAGACCCTTC-3'
GGAGAGGACCTCGAGATGAATCATCATCATCATCATAGATCTACAAGTTTGTACAAAAAAGCTGAACGAG
CAAACGTAAAATGATATAAATATCAATATATTAAATTAGATTTTGCATAAAAAACAGACTACATAATACT
GTAAAACACAACATATCCAGTCACTATGGCGGCCCCTCGAGGGGCCGCATTAGGCACCCCAGGCTTTACA
CTTTATGCTTCCGGCTCGTATAATGTGTGGATTTTGAGTTAGGATCCGTCGAGATTTTCAGGAGCTAAGG
AAGCTAAAATGGAGAAAAAAATCACTGGATATACCACCGTTGATATATCCCAATGGCATCGTAAAGAACA
TTTTGAGGCATTTCAGTCAGTTGCTCAATGTACCTATAACCAGACCGTTCAGCTGGATATTACGGCCTTT
TTAAAGACCGTAAAGAAAAATAAGCACAAGTTTTATCCGGCCTTTATTCACATTCTTGCCCGCCTGATGA
ATGCTCATCCGGAATTCCGTATGGCAATGAAAGACGGTGAGCTGGTGATATGGGATAGTGTTCACCCTTG
TTACACCGTT
