>Addgene plasmid #48258 | PXNGW | addgene partial sequence | sequence record 99163 | ccdB-Fwd 5'-GCATGATGACCACCGATATG-3'
GAGTGGCTGATCTCAGCCACCGCGAAAATGACATCAAAAACGCCATTAACCTGATGTTCTGGGGAATATA
AATGTCAGGCTCCCTTATACACAGCCAGTCTGCAGGTCGACCATAGTGACTGGATATGTTGTGTTTTACA
GTATTATGTAGTCTGTTTTTTATGCAAAATCTAATTTAATATATTGATATTTATATCATTTTACGTTTCT
CGTTCAGCTTTCTTGTACAAAGTGGTGAAGCTTGGTGGAGCTATGGTGAGCAAGGGCGAGGAGCTGTTCA
CCGGGGTGGTGCCCATCCTGGTCGAGCTGGACGGCGACGTAAACGGCCACAAGTTCAGCGTGTCCGGCGA
GGGCGAGGGCGATGCCACCTACGGCAAGCTGACCCTGAAGTTCATCTGCACCACCGGCAAGCTGCCCGTG
CCCTGGCCCACCCTCGTGACCACCTTCGGCTACGGCCTTCAGTGCTTCGCCCGCTACCCCGACCACATGA
AGCAGCACGACTTCTTCAAGTCCGCCATG
