[The description below was written by a language model from this plasmid's Addgene catalogue record.]
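Description:
PXNGW is an empty binary Gateway destination vector for split-fluorescent-protein (bimolecular fluorescence complementation) assays in plants. It is built on a pRT100/pPZP312 backbone; pPZP-type binary plasmids are normally maintained in E. coli and then delivered to plant cells from Agrobacterium as T-DNA, although the record does not itemise the borders or replication origins. In bacteria the plasmid is listed as high copy and is selected with spectinomycin, together with chloramphenicol. The chloramphenicol requirement and propagation in the DB3.1 strain are typical of an unrecombined Gateway cassette, which generally carries a chloramphenicol resistance gene and the toxic ccdB counter-selection gene that DB3.1 tolerates. No feature table is provided to confirm these elements. Transformed plant tissue is selected with Basta (glufosinate/phosphinothricin herbicide).

The expression unit is driven by the 35S promoter, a strong constitutive plant promoter. No insert is present. A gene of interest is introduced by Gateway recombination, replacing the cassette and placing the coding sequence in frame with the tags carried on the backbone: a 5xHis tag at the N terminus and the N-terminal fragment of YFP (amino acids 1–172) at the C terminus. Although the stated purpose calls it a split-GFP assay, the recorded fragment is from YFP. This fragment is not fluorescent on its own. When the fusion is co-expressed with a partner protein carrying the complementary C-terminal fragment from a companion vector, interaction of the two proteins brings the halves together and reconstitutes fluorescence. The construct is therefore used to test and localise protein–protein interactions in plant cells.
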