Addgene plasmid #48258: PXNGW
Purpose: (Empty Backbone) SPLIT-GFP assay in plants
Depositing lab: Wolf Frommer. Depositing organization: Carnegie Institution for Science. Publication: Xanthomonas T3S Effector XopN Suppresses PAMP-Triggered Immunity and Interacts with a Tomato Atypical Receptor-Like Kinase and TFT1. Kim JG, Li X, Roden JA, Taylor KW, Aakre CD, Su B, Lalonde S, Kirik A, Chen Y, Baranage G, McLane H, Martin GB, Mudgett MB. Plant Cell. 2009 Apr;21(4):1305-23. doi: 10.1105/tpc.108.063123. Epub 2009 Apr 14. PubMed 19366901.
Backbone
  Vector backbone: pRT100/pPZP312
  Vector type: Binary Gateway vector
  Promoter: 35S
  Selectable markers: Basta
  Tag / fusion protein: 5xHIS (N terminal on backbone); YFP aa1-172 (C terminal on backbone)
Growth in bacteria
  Bacterial resistance: Chloramphenicol and Spectinomycin, 25 & 50 μg/mL
  Growth temperature: 37°C
  Growth strain: DB3.1
  Copy number: High Copy
Gene/Insert
  Cloning method: Gateway Cloning
  Sequencing primers: 5′ 35S-promoter
Terms and licenses: Academic/Nonprofit Terms; Industry Terms: Not Available to Industry
How to cite: PXNGW was a gift from Wolf Frommer (Addgene plasmid # 48258 ; http://n2t.net/addgene:48258 ; RRID:Addgene_48258)
